>Addgene plasmid #48666 | SK-YFP-TD-A | depositor full sequence | sequence record 71745 | SK-YFP-TD-A sequence 4375 bps
GATCCGATAAATATCTAACACCGTGCGTGTTGACTATTTTACCTCTGGCGGTGATAATGGTTGCATGTAC
TAGCCCTTTTTTCAACAAGCTTGAGATGGTACTTTAACTTTAAGAAGGAGATATACATATGCGTAAAGGA
GAAGAACTTTTCACTGGAGTTGTCCCAATTCTTGTTGAATTAGATGGTGATGTTAATGGGCACAAATTTT
CTGTCAGTGGAGAGGGTGAAGGTGATGCAACATACGGAAAACTTACCCTTAAATTTATTTGCACTACTGG
AAAACTACCTGTTCCATGGCCAACACTTGTCACTACTTTCGGTTATGGTCTAAAATGCTTTGCTAGATAC
CCAGATCATATGAAACGGCATGACTTTTTCAAGAGTGCCATGCCCGAAGGTTATGTACAGGAAAGAACTA
TATTTTTCAAAGATGACGGGAACTACAAGACACGTGCTGAAGTCAAGTTTGAAGGTGATACCCTTGTTAA
TAGAATCGAGTTAAAAGGTATTGATTTTAAAGAAGATGGAAACATTCTTGGACACAAATTGGAATACAAC
TATAACTCACACAATGTATACATCATGGCAGACAAACAAAAGAATGGAATCAAAGTTAACTTCAAAATTA
GACACAACATTGAAGATGGAAGCGTTCAACTAGCAGACCATTATCAACAAAATACTCCAATTGGCGATGG
CCCTGTCCTTTTACCAGACAACCATTACCTGTCCTATCAATCTGCCCTTTCGAAAGATCCCAACGAAAAG
AGAGACCACATGGTCCTTCTTGAGTTTGTAACAGCTGCTGGGATTACACATGGCATGGATGAACTATACA
AATAAGCTTAACCGAAGCGTTTGATAGTTGATATCCTTTGCCTGCGGCCGCAACTAGAGGCATCAAATAA
AACGAAAGGCTCAGTCGAAAGACTGGGCCTTTCGTTTTATCTGTTGTTTGTCGGTGAACGCTCTCCTGAG
TAGGACAAATCCGCCGCCCTAGACCTAGGGTACGGGTTTTGCTGCCCGCAAACGGGCTGTTCTGGTGTTG
CTAGTTTGTTATCAGAATCGCAGATCCGGCTTCAGGTTTGCCGGCTGAAAGCGCTATTTCTTCCAGAATT
GCCATGATTTTTTCCCCACGGGAGGCGTCACTGGCTCCCGTGTTGTCGGCAGCTTTGATTCGATAAGCAG
CATCGCCTGTTTCAGGCTGTCTATGTGTGACTGTTGAGCTGTAACAAGTTGTCTCAGGTGTTCAATTTCA
TGTTCTAGTTGCTTTGTTTTACTGGTTTCACCTGTTCTATTAGGTGTTACATGCTGTTCATCTGTTACAT
TGTCGATCTGTTCATGGTGAACAGCTTTAAATGCACCAAAAACTCGTAAAAGCTCTGATGTATCTATCTT
TTTTACACCGTTTTCATCTGTGCATATGGACAGTTTTCCCTTTGATATCTAACGGTGAACAGTTGTTCTA
CTTTTGTTTGTTAGTCTTGATGCTTCACTGATAGATACAAGAGCCATAAGAACCTCAGATCCTTCCGTAT
TTAGCCAGTATGTTCTCTAGTGTGGTTCGTTGTTTTTGCGTGAGCCATGAGAACGAACCATTGAGATCAT
GCTTACTTTGCATGTCACTCAAAAATTTTGCCTCAAAACTGGTGAGCTGAATTTTTGCAGTTAAAGCATC
GTGTAGTGTTTTTCTTAGTCCGTTACGTAGGTAGGAATCTGATGTAATGGTTGTTGGTATTTTGTCACCA
TTCATTTTTATCTGGTTGTTCTCAAGTTCGGTTACGAGATCCATTTGTCTATCTAGTTCAACTTGGAAAA
TCAACGTATCAGTCGGGCGGCCTCGCTTATCAACCACCAATTTCATATTGCTGTAAGTGTTTAAATCTTT
ACTTATTGGTTTCAAAACCCATTGGTTAAGCCTTTTAAACTCATGGTAGTTATTTTCAAGCATTAACATG
AACTTAAATTCATCAAGGCTAATCTCTATATTTGCCTTGTGAGTTTTCTTTTGTGTTAGTTCTTTTAATA
ACCACTCATAAATCCTCATAGAGTATTTGTTTTCAAAAGACTTAACATGTTCCAGATTATATTTTATGAA
TTTTTTTAACTGGAAAAGATAAGGCAATATCTCTTCACTAAAAACTAATTCTAATTTTTCGCTTGAGAAC
TTGGCATAGTTTGTCCACTGGAAAATCTCAAAGCCTTTAACCAAAGGATTCCTGATTTCCACAGTTCTCG
TCATCAGCTCTCTGGTTGCTTTAGCTAATACACCATAAGCATTTTCCCTACTGATGTTCATCATCTGAGC
GTATTGGTTATAAGTGAACGATACCGTCCGTTCTTTCCTTGTAGGGTTTTCAATCGTGGGGTTGAGTAGT
GCCACACAGCATAAAATTAGCTTGGTTTCATGCTCCGTTAAGTCATAGCGACTAATCGCTAGTTCATTTG
CTTTGAAAACAACTAATTCAGACATACATCTCAATTGGTCTAGGTGATTTTAATCACTATACCAATTGAG
ATGGGCTAGTCAATGATAATTACTAGTCCTTTTCCTTTGAGTTGTGGGTATCTGTAAATTCTGCTAGACC
TTTGCTGGAAAACTTGTAAATTCTGCTAGACCCTCTGTAAATTCCGCTAGACCTTTGTGTGTTTTTTTTG
TTTATATTCAAGTGGTTATAATTTATAGAATAAAGAAAGAATAAAAAAAGATAAAAAGAATAGATCCCAG
CCCTGTGTATAACTCACTACTTTAGTCAGTTCCGCAGTATTACAAAAGGATGTCGCAAACGCTGTTTGCT
CCTCTACAAAACAGACCTTAAAACCCTAAAGGCTTAAGTAGCACCCTCGCAAGCTCGGGCAAATCGCTGA
ATATTCCTTTTGTCTCCGACCATCAGGCACCTGAGTCGCTGTCTTTTTCGTGACATTCAGTTCGCTGCGC
TCACGGCTCTGGCAGTGAATGGGGGTAAATGGCACTACAGGCGCCTTTTATGGATTCATGCAAGGAAACT
ACCCATAATACAAGAAAAGCCCGTCACGGGCTTCTCAGGGCGTTTTATGGCGGGTCTGCTATGTGGTGCT
ATCTGACTTTTTGCTGTTCAGCAGTTCCTGCCCTCTGATTTTCCAGTCTGACCACTTCGGATTATCCCGT
GACAGGTCATTCAGACTGGCTAATGCACCCAGTAAGGCAGCGGTATCATCAACAGGCTTACCCGTCTTAC
TGTCCCTAGTGCTTGGATTCTCACCAATAAAAAACGCCCGGCGGCAACCGAGCGTTCTGAACAAATCCAG
ATGGAGTTCTGAGGTCATTACTGGATCTATCAACAGGAGTCCAAGCGAGCTCTCGAACCCCAGAGTCCCG
CTCAGAAGAACTCGTCAAGAAGGCGATAGAAGGCGATGCGCTGCGAATCGGGAGCGGCGATACCGTAAAG
CACGAGGAAGCGGTCAGCCCATTCGCCGCCAAGCTCTTCAGCAATATCACGGGTAGCCAACGCTATGTCC
TGATAGCGGTCCGCCACACCCAGCCGGCCACAGTCGATGAATCCAGAAAAGCGGCCATTTTCCACCATGA
TATTCGGCAAGCAGGCATCGCCATGGGTCACGACGAGATCCTCGCCGTCGGGCATGCGCGCCTTGAGCCT
GGCGAACAGTTCGGCTGGCGCGAGCCCCTGATGCTCTTCGTCCAGATCATCCTGATCGACAAGACCGGCT
TCCATCCGAGTACGTGCTCGCTCGATGCGATGTTTCGCTTGGTGGTCGAATGGGCAGGTAGCCGGATCAA
GCGTATGCAGCCGCCGCATTGCATCAGCCATGATGGATACTTTCTCGGCAGGAGCAAGGTGAGATGACAG
GAGATCCTGCCCCGGCACTTCGCCCAATAGCAGCCAGTCCCTTCCCGCTTCAGTGACAACGTCGAGCACA
GCTGCGCAAGGAACGCCCGTCGTGGCCAGCCACGATAGCCGCGCTGCCTCGTCCTGCAGTTCATTCAGGG
CACCGGACAGGTCGGTCTTGACAAAAAGAACCGGGCGCCCCTGCGCTGACAGCCGGAACACGGCGGCATC
AGAGCAGCCGATTGTCTGTTGTGCCCAGTCATAGCCGAATAGCCTCTCCACCCAAGCGGCCGGAGAACCT
GCGTGCAATCCATCTTGTTCAATCATGCGAAACGATCCTCATCCTGTCTCTTGATCAGATCTTGATCCCC
TGCGCCATCAGATCCTTGGCGGCAAGAAAGCCATCCAGTTTACTTTGCAGGGCTTCCCAACCTTACCAGA
GGGCGCCCCAGCTGGCAATTCCGACGTCTAAGAAACCATTATTATCATGACATTAACCTATAAAAATAGG
CGTATCACGAGGCCCTTTCGTCTTCACCTCGAGGG
Features (pLannotate 1.2.2; 8 found; start..end, strand, type, name):
    103..121     +  RBS            RBS (fragment): efficient ribosome binding site from bacteriophage T7 gene 10 (Olins and Rangwala, 1989)
    129..842     +  CDS            hfriFP: hfriFP is a fluorescent protein published in 2013, derived from Herbaspirillum frisingense.
    904..990     +  terminator     rrnB T1 terminator: Escherichia coli rrnB; transcription terminator T1 from the E. coli rrnB gene
   1525..2475    -  CDS            Rep101: RepA protein needed for replication with the pSC101 origin; rep101
   2523..2745    -  rep_origin     pSC101 ori: low-copy replication origin that requires the Rep101 protein
   3237..3331    -  terminator     lambda t0 terminator: transcription terminator from phage lambda
   3365..4156    -  CDS            neo: KKA2_KLEPN - Also known as kan, nptII. Experimental evidence at protein level: Swiss-Prot protein existence level 1. Resistance to kanamycin, neomycin, paromomycin, ribostamycin, butirosin and gentamicin B. From Klebsiella pneumoniae.
   4188..4307    -  CDS            tnpA (fragment): TN5P_ECOLX - Also known as tnp. Experimental evidence at protein level: Swiss-Prot protein existence level 1. Mediates transposition of transposon Tn5 by a 'cut and paste' mechanism. First, the monomeric transposase binds the 19 bp inverted DNA repeats flanking the transposon. Then, dimerization of the DNA- bound transposase creates a synaptic DNA complex. After nicking of the first DNA strand, excision of the transposon proceeds through a series of intermediates. The transposase then mediates the insertion of the transposon at a new site by strand transfer. The activity of the wild- type tran
