[The description below was written by a language model from this plasmid's Addgene catalogue record and pLannotate feature annotations shown in this document.]
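Description:
SK-YFP-TD-A is a 4,375 bp bacterial reporter plasmid built on a pSC101-kan backbone and catalogued as a CRISPR vector. It replicates in E. coli through the pSC101 origin together with the Rep101 (RepA) protein encoded next to it. This origin is generally regarded as low-copy, although the catalogue entry lists copy number as unknown. Selection is by kanamycin, conferred by the neo/nptII gene, which is followed by a lambda t0 terminator. A short Tn5 transposase fragment annotated next to the resistance gene is most likely a remnant carried along with the Tn5-derived cassette, not a functional element.

The payload is a synthetic insert of about 750 bp, described as a "TD" protospacer A and its PAM coupled to an EYFP reporter, driven by the lambda pR promoter according to the catalogue. The feature table shows a fragment of the T7 gene 10 ribosome binding site, a roughly 714 bp fluorescent protein coding sequence and the rrnB T1 terminator. The automated annotation labels that open reading frame hfriFP, but its position and length match the EYFP reporter named in the record, so this is probably an annotation mismatch. Neither the promoter nor the protospacer/PAM is annotated, so their exact positions relative to the reporter cannot be read from the table.

The stated purpose is a bacterial repression assay. A nuclease-inactive Cas9 directed by a matching guide RNA to protospacer A would be expected to block YFP transcription, so that a drop in fluorescence reports binding. "TD" presumably denotes the particular Cas9 orthologue whose PAM is present, though the record does not expand the abbreviation. The associated work concerns orthogonal Cas9 proteins for RNA-guided regulation and editing, so this plasmid is likely one of a set of reporters for testing orthologue and protospacer specificity.
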