Addgene plasmid #48666: SK-YFP-TD-A
Purpose: Bacterial TD repression YFP reporter: protospacer A
Depositing lab: George Church. Depositing organization: Harvard Medical School. Publication: Orthogonal Cas9 proteins for RNA-guided gene regulation and editing. Esvelt KM, Mali P, Braff JL, Moosburner M, Yaung SJ, Church GM. Nat Methods. 2013 Sep 29. doi: 10.1038/nmeth.2681. PubMed 24076762.
Backbone
  Vector backbone: pSC101-kan
  Total vector size (bp): 4375
  Vector type: CRISPR
Growth in bacteria
  Bacterial resistance: Kanamycin, 50 μg/mL
  Growth temperature: 37°C
  Growth strain: DH5alpha
  Copy number: Unknown
Gene/Insert
  Gene/Insert name: TD prototspacer A/PAM with reporter EYFP
  Species: Synthetic
  Insert size (bp): 750
  Promoter: lambda pR promoter
  Cloning method: Unknown
  Sequencing primers: 5′ Neo-R; 3′ rrnB-T1-term-Rev
Terms and licenses: Academic/Nonprofit Terms; Industry Terms: Not Available to Industry
How to cite: SK-YFP-TD-A was a gift from George Church (Addgene plasmid # 48666 ; http://n2t.net/addgene:48666 ; RRID:Addgene_48666)
