>Addgene plasmid #48666 | SK-YFP-TD-A | addgene partial sequence | sequence record 72716 | Neo-R 5'-GCCCAGTCATAGCCGAATAG-3'
ATCCATCTTGTTCAATCATGCGAAACGATCCTCATCCTGTCTCTTGATCAGATCTTGATCCCCTGCGCCA
TCAGATCCTTGGCGGCAAGAAAGCCATCCAGTTTACTTTGCAGGGCTTCCCAACCTTACCAGAGGGCGCC
CCAGCTGGCAATTCCGACGTCTAAGAAACCATTATTATCATGACATTAACCTATAAAAATAGGCGTATCA
CGAGGCCCTTTCGTCTTCACCTCGAGGGGATCCGATAAATATCTAACACCGTGCGTGTTGACTATTTTAC
CTCTGGCGGTGATAATGGTTGCATGTACTAGCCCTTTTTTCAACAAGCTTGAGATGGTACTTTAACTTTA
AGAAGGAGATATACATATGCGTAAAGGAGAAGAACTTTTCACTGGAGTTGTCCCAATTCTTGTTGAATTA
GATGGTGATGTTAATGGGCACAAATTTTCTGTCAGTGGAGAGGGTGAAGGTGATGCAACATACGGAAAAC
TTACCCTTAAATTTATTTGCACTACTGGAAAACTACCTGTTCCATGGCCAACACTTGTCACTACTTTCGG
TTATGGTCTAAAATGCTTTGCTAGATACCCAGATCATATGAAACGGCATGACTTTTTCAAGAGTGCCATG
CCCGAAGGTTATGTACAGGAAAGAACTATATTTTTCAAAGATGACGGGAACTACAAGACACGTGCTGAAG
TCAAGTTTGAAGGTGATACCCTTGTTAATAGAATCGAGTTAAAAGGTATTGATTTTAAAGAAGATGGAAA
CATTCTTGGACACAAATTGGAATACAACTATAACTC
